Addgene plasmid #46434: pGEX Grap-SH2
Depositing lab: Bruce Mayer. Depositing organization: University of Connecticut Health Center. Publication: High-throughput phosphotyrosine profiling using SH2 domains. Machida K, Thompson CM, Dierck K, Jablonowski K, Karkkainen S, Liu B, Zhang H, Nash PD, Newman DK, Nollau P, Pawson T, Renkema GH, Saksela K, Schiller MR, Shin DG, Mayer BJ. Mol Cell. 2007 Jun 22;26(6):899-915. 10.1016/j.molcel.2007.05.031 PubMed 17588523.
Backbone
  Vector backbone: pGEX6P1
  Backbone manufacturer: GE Healthcare Biosciences
  Backbone size w/o insert (bp): 4900
  Vector type: Bacterial Expression
Growth in bacteria
  Bacterial resistance: Ampicillin, 100 μg/mL
  Growth temperature: 37°C
  Growth strain: DH5alpha
  Copy number: Low Copy
Gene/Insert
  Gene/Insert name: Grap (alt names: GRAP; MGC64880; GRAP)
  Species: H. sapiens (human)
  Insert size (bp): 363
  Mutation: contains amino acids 51-160
  Entrez Gene: GRAP (a.k.a. DFNB114)
  Promoter: Tac
  Tag / fusion protein: GST (N terminal on backbone); PreScission (N terminal on backbone)
  Cloning method: Restriction Enzyme; 5′ cloning site BamHI (not destroyed); 3′ cloning site EcoRI (not destroyed)
  Sequencing primers: 5′ pGEX-5; 3′ pGEX-3
Terms and licenses: Academic/Nonprofit Terms; Industry Terms: Not Available to Industry
Depositor comments: The molecular weight of the GST fusion protein is approximately 38.1 kDa
How to cite: pGEX Grap-SH2 was a gift from Bruce Mayer (Addgene plasmid # 46434 ; http://n2t.net/addgene:46434 ; RRID:Addgene_46434)
