[The description below was written by a language model from this plasmid's Addgene catalogue record and pLannotate feature annotations shown in this document.]
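Description:
pGEX Grap-SH2 is a bacterial expression plasmid built on the pGEX6P1 backbone for producing the SH2 domain of human GRAP (GRB2-related adaptor protein) as a glutathione S-transferase fusion in E. coli. The insert, listed as 363 bp and covering amino acids 51-160 of GRAP, was cloned between the BamHI and EcoRI sites, both of which remain intact. It sits in frame downstream of the Schistosoma japonicum GST coding sequence and a PreScission protease recognition site, so GST can serve as an affinity handle on glutathione resin and, if desired, be cleaved away from the SH2 domain afterwards. The depositor gives the fusion protein a molecular weight of about 38.1 kDa.

Expression is driven by the hybrid tac promoter with an adjacent lac operator. The plasmid also carries lacI under the lacIq promoter, so repressor is supplied in cis, transcription is kept low until IPTG is added, and the construct can be used in strains lacking extra repressor. The plasmid replicates from a ColE1/pMB1-type origin and is selected with ampicillin through the β-lactamase gene. The catalogue lists it as low copy, while the annotation tool labels the origin family generically as high copy and detects only fragments of rop and the bom region. Remnants of a lac promoter, operator and lacZα segment downstream of lacI are standard backbone carry-over. The full sequence record is 5,332 nt, in line with the stated backbone plus insert.

The associated publication concerns high-throughput phosphotyrosine profiling with SH2 domains, which suggests the purified GST-SH2 fusion was intended as a probe for detecting tyrosine-phosphorylated binding sites.
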