Features (pLannotate 1.2.2; 17 found; start..end, strand, type, name):
      6..107     -  CDS            yciV (fragment): RNAAM_ECOLI - Also known as trpH From Escherichia coli (strain K12).
    183..211     +  promoter       tac promoter: strong E. coli promoter; hybrid between the trp and lac UV5 promoters
    219..235     +  protein_bind   lac operator: The lac repressor binds to the lac operator to inhibit transcription in E. coli. This inhibition can be relieved by adding lactose or isopropyl-β-D-thiogalactopyranoside (IPTG). lac repressor encoded by lacI
    258..911     +  CDS            GST26_SCHJA: Experimental evidence at protein level: Swiss-Prot protein existence level 1. GST isoenzymes appear to play a central role in the parasite detoxification system. Other functions are also suspected including a role in increasing the solubility of haematin in the parasite gut. From Schistosoma japonicum (Blood fluke).
    963..1292    +  CDS            GRAP (fragment): GRAP_HUMAN - Experimental evidence at protein level: Swiss-Prot protein existence level 1. Couples signals from receptor and cytoplasmic tyrosine kinases to the Ras signaling pathway. Plays a role in the inner ear and in hearing (PubMed:30610177). From Homo sapiens (Human).
   1349..1388    +  CDS            rop (fragment): Rop protein, which maintains plasmids at low copy number; rop
   1490..1530    +  misc_feature   bom (fragment): basis of mobility region from pBR322
   1635..1739    +  promoter       AmpR promoter: bla
   1740..2600    +  CDS            AmpR: β-lactamase; bla; confers resistance to ampicillin, carbenicillin, and related antibiotics
   2771..3359    +  rep_origin     ori: high-copy-number ColE1/pMB1/pBR322/pUC origin of replication
   3545..3596    -  misc_feature   bom (fragment): basis of mobility region from pBR322
   3603..3680    +  promoter       lacIq promoter: lacI (mutant); In the lacIq allele, a single base change in the promoter boosts expression of the lacI gene about 10-fold.
   3681..4763    +  CDS            lacI: lac repressor; lacI; The lac repressor binds to the lac operator to inhibit transcription in E. coli. This inhibition can be relieved by adding lactose or isopropyl-β-D-thiogalactopyranoside (IPTG).
   4776..4797    +  protein_bind   CAP binding site: CAP binding activates transcription in the presence of cAMP. E. coli catabolite activator protein
   4812..4842    +  promoter       lac promoter: promoter for the E. coli lac operon
   4850..4866    +  protein_bind   lac operator: The lac repressor binds to the lac operator to inhibit transcription in E. coli. This inhibition can be relieved by adding lactose or isopropyl-β-D-thiogalactopyranoside (IPTG). lac repressor encoded by lacI
   4886..5059    +  CDS            lacZα: LacZα fragment of β-galactosidase; lacZ fragment
>Addgene plasmid #46434 | pGEX Grap-SH2 | depositor full sequence | sequence record 65589 | Full Sequence
ACGTTATCGACTGCACGGTGCACCAATGCTTCTGGCGTCAGGCAGCCATCGGAAGCTGTGGTATGGCTGT
GCAGGTCGTAAATCACTGCATAATTCGTGTCGCTCAAGGCGCACTCCCGTTCTGGATAATGTTTTTTGCG
CCGACATCATAACGGTTCTGGCAAATATTCTGAAATGAGCTGTTGACAATTAATCATCGGCTCGTATAAT
GTGTGGAATTGTGAGCGGATAACAATTTCACACAGGAAACAGTATTCATGTCCCCTATACTAGGTTATTG
GAAAATTAAGGGCCTTGTGCAACCCACTCGACTTCTTTTGGAATATCTTGAAGAAAAATATGAAGAGCAT
TTGTATGAGCGCGATGAAGGTGATAAATGGCGAAACAAAAAGTTTGAATTGGGTTTGGAGTTTCCCAATC
TTCCTTATTATATTGATGGTGATGTTAAATTAACACAGTCTATGGCCATCATACGTTATATAGCTGACAA
GCACAACATGTTGGGTGGTTGTCCAAAAGAGCGTGCAGAGATTTCAATGCTTGAAGGAGCGGTTTTGGAT
ATTAGATACGGTGTTTCGAGAATTGCATATAGTAAAGACTTTGAAACTCTCAAAGTTGATTTTCTTAGCA
AGCTACCTGAAATGCTGAAAATGTTCGAAGATCGTTTATGTCATAAAACATATTTAAATGGTGATCATGT
AACCCATCCTGACTTCATGTTGTATGACGCTCTTGATGTTGTTTTATACATGGACCCAATGTGCCTGGAT
GCGTTCCCAAAATTAGTTTGTTTTAAAAAACGTATTGAAGCTATCCCACAAATTGATAAGTACTTGAAAT
CCAGCAAGTATATAGCATGGCCTTTGCAGGGCTGGCAAGCCACGTTTGGTGGTGGCGACCATCCTCCAAA
ATCGGATCTGGAAGTTCTGTTCCAGGGGCCCCTGGGATCCGGGCGCGCCATGAACTACATCCGCGTCAAG
CCCCATCCGTGGTACTCGGGCAGGATTTCCCGGCAGTTGGCCGAAGAGATTCTGATGAAGCGGAACCATC
TGGGAGCCTTCCTGATCCGGGAGAGTGAGAGCTCCCCAGGGGAGTTCTCTGTGTCTGTGAACTATGGAGA
CCAGGTGCAGCACTTCAAGGTGCTGCGTGAGGCCTCGGGGAAGTACTTCCTGTGGGAGGAGAAGTTCAAC
TCCCTCAACGAGCTGGTCGACTTCTACCGCACCACCACCATCGCCAAGAAGCGGCAGATCTTCCTGCGCG
ACGAGGAGCCCTTGCTCAAGTCACCTGGGGCCTTAATTAACGAATTCCCGGGTCGACTCGAGCGGCCGCA
TCGTGACTGACTGACGATCTGCCTCGCGCGTTTCGGTGATGACGGTGAAAACCTCTGACACATGCAGCTC
CCGGAGACGGTCACAGCTTGTCTGTAAGCGGATGCCGGGAGCAGACAAGCCCGTCAGGGCGCGTCAGCGG
GTGTTGGCGGGTGTCGGGGCGCAGCCATGACCCAGTCACGTAGCGATAGCGGAGTGTATAATTCTTGAAG
ACGAAAGGGCCTCGTGATACGCCTATTTTTATAGGTTAATGTCATGATAATAATGGTTTCTTAGACGTCA
GGTGGCACTTTTCGGGGAAATGTGCGCGGAACCCCTATTTGTTTATTTTTCTAAATACATTCAAATATGT
ATCCGCTCATGAGACAATAACCCTGATAAATGCTTCAATAATATTGAAAAAGGAAGAGTATGAGTATTCA
ACATTTCCGTGTCGCCCTTATTCCCTTTTTTGCGGCATTTTGCCTTCCTGTTTTTGCTCACCCAGAAACG
CTGGTGAAAGTAAAAGATGCTGAAGATCAGTTGGGTGCACGAGTGGGTTACATCGAACTGGATCTCAACA
GCGGTAAGATCCTTGAGAGTTTTCGCCCCGAAGAACGTTTTCCAATGATGAGCACTTTTAAAGTTCTGCT
ATGTGGCGCGGTATTATCCCGTGTTGACGCCGGGCAAGAGCAACTCGGTCGCCGCATACACTATTCTCAG
AATGACTTGGTTGAGTACTCACCAGTCACAGAAAAGCATCTTACGGATGGCATGACAGTAAGAGAATTAT
GCAGTGCTGCCATAACCATGAGTGATAACACTGCGGCCAACTTACTTCTGACAACGATCGGAGGACCGAA
GGAGCTAACCGCTTTTTTGCACAACATGGGGGATCATGTAACTCGCCTTGATCGTTGGGAACCGGAGCTG
AATGAAGCCATACCAAACGACGAGCGTGACACCACGATGCCTGCAGCAATGGCAACAACGTTGCGCAAAC
TATTAACTGGCGAACTACTTACTCTAGCTTCCCGGCAACAATTAATAGACTGGATGGAGGCGGATAAAGT
TGCAGGACCACTTCTGCGCTCGGCCCTTCCGGCTGGCTGGTTTATTGCTGATAAATCTGGAGCCGGTGAG
CGTGGGTCTCGCGGTATCATTGCAGCACTGGGGCCAGATGGTAAGCCCTCCCGTATCGTAGTTATCTACA
CGACGGGGAGTCAGGCAACTATGGATGAACGAAATAGACAGATCGCTGAGATAGGTGCCTCACTGATTAA
GCATTGGTAACTGTCAGACCAAGTTTACTCATATATACTTTAGATTGATTTAAAACTTCATTTTTAATTT
AAAAGGATCTAGGTGAAGATCCTTTTTGATAATCTCATGACCAAAATCCCTTAACGTGAGTTTTCGTTCC
ACTGAGCGTCAGACCCCGTAGAAAAGATCAAAGGATCTTCTTGAGATCCTTTTTTTCTGCGCGTAATCTG
CTGCTTGCAAACAAAAAAACCACCGCTACCAGCGGTGGTTTGTTTGCCGGATCAAGAGCTACCAACTCTT
TTTCCGAAGGTAACTGGCTTCAGCAGAGCGCAGATACCAAATACTGTCCTTCTAGTGTAGCCGTAGTTAG
GCCACCACTTCAAGAACTCTGTAGCACCGCCTACATACCTCGCTCTGCTAATCCTGTTACCAGTGGCTGC
TGCCAGTGGCGATAAGTCGTGTCTTACCGGGTTGGACTCAAGACGATAGTTACCGGATAAGGCGCAGCGG
TCGGGCTGAACGGGGGGTTCGTGCACACAGCCCAGCTTGGAGCGAACGACCTACACCGAACTGAGATACC
TACAGCGTGAGCTATGAGAAAGCGCCACGCTTCCCGAAGGGAGAAAGGCGGACAGGTATCCGGTAAGCGG
CAGGGTCGGAACAGGAGAGCGCACGAGGGAGCTTCCAGGGGGAAACGCCTGGTATCTTTATAGTCCTGTC
GGGTTTCGCCACCTCTGACTTGAGCGTCGATTTTTGTGATGCTCGTCAGGGGGGCGGAGCCTATGGAAAA
ACGCCAGCAACGCGGCCTTTTTACGGTTCCTGGCCTTTTGCTGGCCTTTTGCTCACATGTTCTTTCCTGC
GTTATCCCCTGATTCTGTGGATAACCGTATTACCGCCTTTGAGTGAGCTGATACCGCTCGCCGCAGCCGA
ACGACCGAGCGCAGCGAGTCAGTGAGCGAGGAAGCGGAAGAGCGCCTGATGCGGTATTTTCTCCTTACGC
ATCTGTGCGGTATTTCACACCGCATAAATTCCGACACCATCGAATGGTGCAAAACCTTTCGCGGTATGGC
ATGATAGCGCCCGGAAGAGAGTCAATTCAGGGTGGTGAATGTGAAACCAGTAACGTTATACGATGTCGCA
GAGTATGCCGGTGTCTCTTATCAGACCGTTTCCCGCGTGGTGAACCAGGCCAGCCACGTTTCTGCGAAAA
CGCGGGAAAAAGTGGAAGCGGCGATGGCGGAGCTGAATTACATTCCCAACCGCGTGGCACAACAACTGGC
GGGCAAACAGTCGTTGCTGATTGGCGTTGCCACCTCCAGTCTGGCCCTGCACGCGCCGTCGCAAATTGTC
GCGGCGATTAAATCTCGCGCCGATCAACTGGGTGCCAGCGTGGTGGTGTCGATGGTAGAACGAAGCGGCG
TCGAAGCCTGTAAAGCGGCGGTGCACAATCTTCTCGCGCAACGCGTCAGTGGGCTGATCATTAACTATCC
GCTGGATGACCAGGATGCCATTGCTGTGGAAGCTGCCTGCACTAATGTTCCGGCGTTATTTCTTGATGTC
TCTGACCAGACACCCATCAACAGTATTATTTTCTCCCATGAAGACGGTACGCGACTGGGCGTGGAGCATC
TGGTCGCATTGGGTCACCAGCAAATCGCGCTGTTAGCGGGCCCATTAAGTTCTGTCTCGGCGCGTCTGCG
TCTGGCTGGCTGGCATAAATATCTCACTCGCAATCAAATTCAGCCGATAGCGGAACGGGAAGGCGACTGG
AGTGCCATGTCCGGTTTTCAACAAACCATGCAAATGCTGAATGAGGGCATCGTTCCCACTGCGATGCTGG
TTGCCAACGATCAGATGGCGCTGGGCGCAATGCGCGCCATTACCGAGTCCGGGCTGCGCGTTGGTGCGGA
TATCTCGGTAGTGGGATACGACGATACCGAAGACAGCTCATGTTATATCCCGCCGTCAACCACCATCAAA
CAGGATTTTCGCCTGCTGGGGCAAACCAGCGTGGACCGCTTGCTGCAACTCTCTCAGGGCCAGGCGGTGA
AGGGCAATCAGCTGTTGCCCGTCTCACTGGTGAAAAGAAAAACCACCCTGGCGCCCAATACGCAAACCGC
CTCTCCCCGCGCGTTGGCCGATTCATTAATGCAGCTGGCACGACAGGTTTCCCGACTGGAAAGCGGGCAG
TGAGCGCAACGCAATTAATGTGAGTTAGCTCACTCATTAGGCACCCCAGGCTTTACACTTTATGCTTCCG
GCTCGTATGTTGTGTGGAATTGTGAGCGGATAACAATTTCACACAGGAAACAGCTATGACCATGATTACG
GATTCACTGGCCGTCGTTTTACAACGTCGTGACTGGGAAAACCCTGGCGTTACCCAACTTAATCGCCTTG
CAGCACATCCCCCTTTCGCCAGCTGGCGTAATAGCGAAGAGGCCCGCACCGATCGCCCTTCCCAACAGTT
GCGCAGCCTGAATGGCGAATGGCGCTTTGCCTGGTTTCCGGCACCAGAAGCGGTGCCGGAAAGCTGGCTG
GAGTGCGATCTTCCTGAGGCCGATACTGTCGTCGTCCCCTCAAACTGGCAGATGCACGGTTACGATGCGC
CCATCTACACCAACGTAACCTATCCCATTACGGTCAATCCGCCGTTTGTTCCCACGGAGAATCCGACGGG
TTGTTACTCGCTCACATTTAATGTTGATGAAAGCTGGCTACAGGAAGGCCAGACGCGAATTATTTTTGAT
GGCGTTGGAATT
