>Addgene plasmid #46434 | pGEX Grap-SH2 | depositor partial sequence | sequence record 65590 | Insert sequence
GGATCCGGGCGCGCCATGAACTACATCCGCGTCAAGCCCCATCCGTGGTACTCGGGCAGGATTTCCCGGC
AGTTGGCCGAAGAGATTCTGATGAAGCGGAACCATCTGGGAGCCTTCCTGATCCGGGAGAGTGAGAGCTC
CCCAGGGGAGTTCTCTGTGTCTGTGAACTATGGAGACCAGGTGCAGCACTTCAAGGTGCTGCGTGAGGCC
TCGGGGAAGTACTTCCTGTGGGAGGAGAAGTTCAACTCCCTCAACGAGCTGGTCGACTTCTACCGCACCA
CCACCATCGCCAAGAAGCGGCAGATCTTCCTGCGCGACGAGGAGCCCTTGCTCAAGTCACCTGGGGCCTT
AATTAACGAATTC
