>Addgene plasmid #46434 | pGEX Grap-SH2 | addgene partial sequence | sequence record 68569 | pGEX5
AGTTCTGTTCCAGGGGCCCCTGGGATCCGGGCGCGCCATGAACTACATCCGCGTCAAGCCCCATCCGTGG
TACTCGGGCAGGATTTCCCGGCAGTTGGCCGAAGAGATTCTGATGAAGCGGAACCATCTGGGAGCCTTCC
TGATCCGGGAGAGTGAGAGCTCCCCAGGGGAGTTCTCTGTGTCTGTGAACTATGGAGACCAGGTGCAGCA
CTTCAAGGTGCTGCGTGAGGCCTCGGGGAAGTACTTCCTGTGGGAGGAGAAGTTCAACTCCCTCAACGAG
CTGGTCGACTTCTACCGCACCACCACCATCGCCAAGAAGCGGCAGATCTTCCTGCGCGACGAGGAGCCCT
TGCTCAAGTCACCTGGGGCCTTAATTAACGAATTCCCGGGTCGACTCGAGCGGCCGCATCGTGACTGACT
GACGATCTGCCTCGCGCGTTTCGGTGATGACGGTGAAAACCTCTGACACATGCAGCTCCCGGAGACGGTC
ACAGCTTGTCTGTAAGCGGATGCCGGGAGCAGACAAGCCCGTCAGGGCGCGTCAGCGGGTGTTGGCGGGT
GTCGGGGCGCAGCCATGACCCAGTCACGTAGCGATAGCGGAGTGTATAATTCTTGAAGACGAAAGGGCCT
CGTGATACGCCTATTTTTATAGGTTAATGTCATGATAATAATGGTTTCTTAGACGTCAGGTGGCACTTTT
CGGGGAAATGTGCGCGGAACCCCTATTTGTTTATTTTTCTAAATACATTCAAATATGTATCCGCTCATGA
GACAATAACCCTGATAAATGCTTCAATAATATTGAAAAAGGAAGAGTATGAGTATTCAACATTTCCGTGT
C
